Addgene plasmid #241309: pLV-U6-ZNF865-UbC-DsRed-P2A-Bsr
Purpose: Lentiviral SpCas9-gRNA (ZNF865) expression vector with DsRed-Express2-P2A-BlastR
Depositing lab: Robby Bowles. Depositing organization: University of Utah.
Backbone
  Vector backbone: FUGW
  Vector type: Lentiviral
  Selectable markers: dsRED
Growth in bacteria
  Bacterial resistance: Ampicillin, 100 μg/mL
  Growth temperature: 37°C
  Growth strain: NEB Stable
  Copy number: High Copy
Gene/Insert
  Gene/Insert name: ZNF865 gRNA
  gRNA/shRNA sequence: Unspecified
  Species: H. sapiens (human)
  Entrez Gene: ZNF865
  Cloning method: Restriction Enzyme; 5′ cloning site Unknown (unknown if destroyed)
Terms and licenses: Academic/Nonprofit Terms; Industry Terms: Not Available to Industry
Depositor comments: The BioRxiv pre-print is available at: https://www.biorxiv.org/content/10.1101/2025.06.13.659603v2 This plasmid was adapted from addgene #83919 with a ZNF865 gRNA clone in between esp3I sites.
How to cite: pLV-U6-ZNF865-UbC-DsRed-P2A-Bsr was a gift from Robby Bowles (Addgene plasmid # 241309 ; http://n2t.net/addgene:241309 ; RRID:Addgene_241309)
