[The description below was written by a language model from this plasmid's Addgene catalogue record and pLannotate feature annotations shown in this document.]
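Description:
pLV-U6-ZNF865-UbC-DsRed-P2A-Bsr is a lentiviral guide RNA expression vector of about 10.8 kb, built on the FUGW backbone, that delivers a Streptococcus pyogenes Cas9 guide directed at the human ZNF865 gene. It is maintained in E. coli through a high-copy ColE1/pUC origin with ampicillin resistance, and the backbone also carries an f1 origin and an SV40/EM7-driven bleomycin/Zeocin resistance cassette lying outside the viral region. Viral genomic RNA is transcribed from a CMV enhancer/promoter fused to a truncated HIV-1 5' LTR. The transfer region contains the Ψ packaging signal, RRE, cPPT/CTS, WPRE and a downstream truncated LTR, followed by a bGH polyadenylation signal. As with other transfer vectors of this type, packaging and envelope functions are not annotated and would have to be supplied separately.

The payload consists of two units. A human U6 RNA polymerase III promoter drives the guide fused to the SpCas9 gRNA scaffold, and this unit is oriented opposite to the rest of the viral genome. The human ubiquitin C promoter drives DsRed-Express2 linked by a P2A peptide to the blasticidin S deaminase gene (bsr), so transduced cells can be identified by fluorescence and enriched with blasticidin. Two loxP sites flank the U6-gRNA and UbC-reporter cassettes, which would in principle permit Cre-mediated excision after integration. The plasmid encodes no Cas9, so a Cas9 or Cas9-derived effector must come from another source. The depositor notes that the guide was cloned between Esp3I sites of a parent gRNA vector. The spacer sequence itself is not specified in the record, nor is the type of Cas9 effector or the intended application.
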