Features (pLannotate 1.2.2; 36 found; start..end, strand, type, name):
    112..491     +  enhancer       CMV enhancer: human cytomegalovirus immediate early enhancer
    492..691     +  promoter       CMV promoter: human cytomegalovirus (CMV) immediate early promoter
    709..889     +  LTR            5' LTR (truncated): truncated 5' long terminal repeat (LTR) from HIV-1
    936..1061    +  misc_feature   HIV-1 Ψ: packaging signal of human immunodeficiency virus type 1
   1045..1408    +  CDS            HIV-1 gag (fragment): gag protein from human immunodeficiency virus 1; gag
   1554..1787    +  misc_feature   RRE: The Rev response element (RRE) of HIV-1 allows for Rev-dependent mRNA export from the nucleus to the cytoplasm.
   2164..2264    +  CDS            Rev (fragment): human immunodeficiency virus 1 (HIV-1) Rev protein; rev; enhances nuclear export of unspliced and incompletely spliced viral mRNAs
   2314..2431    +  misc_feature   cPPT/CTS: central polypurine tract and central termination sequence of HIV-1
   2475..2508    +  protein_bind   loxP: Cre-mediated recombination occurs in the 8-bp core sequence (GCATACAT). Cre recombinase
   2519..2594    -  misc_RNA       gRNA scaffold: guide RNA scaffold for the Streptococcus pyogenes CRISPR/Cas9 system
   2624..2864    -  promoter       U6 promoter: RNA polymerase III promoter for human U6 snRNA
   2897..4108    +  promoter       UbC promoter: human ubiquitin C promoter
   4119..4136    -  misc_feature   MCS (fragment): pUC18/19 multiple cloning site
   4137..4811    +  CDS            DsRed-Express2: DsRed-Express2 is a basic (constitutively fluorescent) orange fluorescent protein published in 2008, derived from Discosoma sp.. It is reported to be a rapidly-maturing protein.
   4878..5294    +  CDS            bsr: BSR_BACCE - Experimental evidence at protein level: Swiss-Prot protein existence level 1. Catalyzes the deamination of the cytosine moiety of the antibiotics blasticidin S, cytomycin and acetylblasticidin S. From Bacillus cereus.
   5310..5343    +  protein_bind   loxP: Cre-mediated recombination occurs in the 8-bp core sequence (GCATACAT). Cre recombinase
   5344..5368    +  misc_feature   MCS (fragment): pBluescript multiple cloning site
   5368..5956    +  misc_feature   WPRE: woodchuck hepatitis virus posttranscriptional regulatory element
   5893..6474    +  CDS            nef (fragment): NEF_HV1H2 - Experimental evidence at protein level: Swiss-Prot protein existence level 1. Extracellular Nef protein targets CD4(+) T-lymphocytes for apoptosis by interacting with CXCR4 surface receptors. From Human immunodeficiency virus type 1 group M subtype B (isolate HXB2) (HIV-1).
   6481..6661    +  LTR            5' LTR (truncated): truncated 5' long terminal repeat (LTR) from HIV-1
   6693..6917    +  polyA_signal   bGH poly(A) signal: bovine growth hormone polyadenylation signal
   6921..6942    +  promoter       SV40 promoter (fragment): SV40 enhancer and early promoter
   6963..7391    +  rep_origin     f1 ori (sequence partly withheld): f1 bacteriophage origin of replication; arrow indicates direction of (+) strand synthesis
   7405..7734    +  promoter       SV40 promoter: SV40 enhancer and early promoter
   7782..7829    +  promoter       EM7 promoter: synthetic bacterial promoter&nbsp
   7848..8222    +  CDS            BleoR: antibiotic-binding protein; Sh ble from Streptoalloteichus hindustanus; confers resistance to bleomycin, phleomycin, and Zeocin™
   8232..8357    +  CDS            ble (fragment): BLE_KLEPN - Experimental evidence at protein level: Swiss-Prot protein existence level 1. Binding protein with a strong affinity to the bleomycin family of antibiotics. Binds to CL990; an antimitotic-antibiotic compound. From Klebsiella pneumoniae.
   8352..8473    +  polyA_signal   SV40 poly(A) signal: SV40 polyadenylation signal
   8544..8566    -  protein_bind   lac operator (fragment): The lac repressor binds to the lac operator to inhibit transcription in E. coli. This inhibition can be relieved by adding lactose or isopropyl-β-D-thiogalactopyranoside (IPTG). lac repressor encoded by lacI
   8570..8600    -  promoter       lac promoter: promoter for the E. coli lac operon
   8615..8636    -  protein_bind   CAP binding site: CAP binding activates transcription in the presence of cAMP. E. coli catabolite activator protein
   8649..8741    -  CDS            lacI (fragment): lac repressor; lacI; The lac repressor binds to the lac operator to inhibit transcription in E. coli. This inhibition can be relieved by adding lactose or isopropyl-β-D-thiogalactopyranoside (IPTG).
   8924..9512    -  rep_origin     ori: high-copy-number ColE1/pMB1/pBR322/pUC origin of replication
   9683..10543   -  CDS            AmpR: β-lactamase; bla; confers resistance to ampicillin, carbenicillin, and related antibiotics
  10544..10648   -  promoter       AmpR promoter: bla
  10707..10759   -  misc_feature   bom (fragment): basis of mobility region from pBR322
>Addgene plasmid #241309 | pLV-U6-ZNF865-UbC-DsRed-P2A-Bsr | addgene full sequence | sequence record 483062 | Addgene NGS Result
GCAAAATTTAAGCTACAACAAGGCAAGGCTTGACCGACAATTGCATGAAGAATCTGCTTAGGGTTAGGCG
TTTTGCGCTGCTTCGCGATGTACGGGCCAGATATACGCGTTGACATTGATTATTGACTAGTTATTAATAG
TAATCAATTACGGGGTCATTAGTTCATAGCCCATATATGGAGTTCCGCGTTACATAACTTACGGTAAATG
GCCCGCCTGGCTGACCGCCCAACGACCCCCGCCCATTGACGTCAATAATGACGTATGTTCCCATAGTAAC
GCCAATAGGGACTTTCCATTGACGTCAATGGGTGGAGTATTTACGGTAAACTGCCCACTTGGCAGTACAT
CAAGTGTATCATATGCCAAGTACGCCCCCTATTGACGTCAATGACGGTAAATGGCCCGCCTGGCATTATG
CCCAGTACATGACCTTATGGGACTTTCCTACTTGGCAGTACATCTACGTATTAGTCATCGCTATTACCAT
GGTGATGCGGTTTTGGCAGTACATCAATGGGCGTGGATAGCGGTTTGACTCACGGGGATTTCCAAGTCTC
CACCCCATTGACGTCAATGGGAGTTTGTTTTGGCACCAAAATCAACGGGACTTTCCAAAATGTCGTAACA
ACTCCGCCCCATTGACGCAAATGGGCGGTAGGCGTGTACGGTGGGAGGTCTATATAAGCAGCGCGTTTTG
CCTGTACTGGGTCTCTCTGGTTAGACCAGATCTGAGCCTGGGAGCTCTCTGGCTAACTAGGGAACCCACT
GCTTAAGCCTCAATAAAGCTTGCCTTGAGTGCTTCAAGTAGTGTGTGCCCGTCTGTTGTGTGACTCTGGT
AACTAGAGATCCCTCAGACCCTTTTAGTCAGTGTGGAAAATCTCTAGCAGTGGCGCCCGAACAGGGACTT
GAAAGCGAAAGGGAAACCAGAGGAGCTCTCTCGACGCAGGACTCGGCTTGCTGAAGCGCGCACGGCAAGA
GGCGAGGGGCGGCGACTGGTGAGTACGCCAAAAATTTTGACTAGCGGAGGCTAGAAGGAGAGAGATGGGT
GCGAGAGCGTCAGTATTAAGCGGGGGAGAATTAGATCGCGATGGGAAAAAATTCGGTTAAGGCCAGGGGG
AAAGAAAAAATATAAATTAAAACATATAGTATGGGCAAGCAGGGAGCTAGAACGATTCGCAGTTAATCCT
GGCCTGTTAGAAACATCAGAAGGCTGTAGACAAATACTGGGACAGCTACAACCATCCCTTCAGACAGGAT
CAGAAGAACTTAGATCATTATATAATACAGTAGCAACCCTCTATTGTGTGCATCAAAGGATAGAGATAAA
AGACACCAAGGAAGCTTTAGACAAGATAGAGGAAGAGCAAAACAAAAGTAAGACCACCGCACAGCAAGCG
GCCGCTGATCTTCAGACCTGGAGGAGGAGATATGAGGGACAATTGGAGAAGTGAATTATATAAATATAAA
GTAGTAAAAATTGAACCATTAGGAGTAGCACCCACCAAGGCAAAGAGAAGAGTGGTGCAGAGAGAAAAAA
GAGCAGTGGGAATAGGAGCTTTGTTCCTTGGGTTCTTGGGAGCAGCAGGAAGCACTATGGGCGCAGCGTC
AATGACGCTGACGGTACAGGCCAGACAATTATTGTCTGGTATAGTGCAGCAGCAGAACAATTTGCTGAGG
GCTATTGAGGCGCAACAGCATCTGTTGCAACTCACAGTCTGGGGCATCAAGCAGCTCCAGGCAAGAATCC
TGGCTGTGGAAAGATACCTAAAGGATCAACAGCTCCTGGGGATTTGGGGTTGCTCTGGAAAACTCATTTG
CACCACTGCTGTGCCTTGGAATGCTAGTTGGAGTAATAAATCTCTGGAACAGATTTGGAATCACACGACC
TGGATGGAGTGGGACAGAGAAATTAACAATTACACAAGCTTAATACACTCCTTAATTGAAGAATCGCAAA
ACCAGCAAGAAAAGAATGAACAAGAATTATTGGAATTAGATAAATGGGCAAGTTTGTGGAATTGGTTTAA
CATAACAAATTGGCTGTGGTATATAAAATTATTCATAATGATAGTAGGAGGCTTGGTAGGTTTAAGAATA
GTTTTTGCTGTACTTTCTATAGTGAATAGAGTTAGGCAGGGATATTCACCATTATCGTTTCAGACCCACC
TCCCAACCCCGAGGGGACCCGACAGGCCCGAAGGAATAGAAGAAGAAGGTGGAGAGAGAGACAGAGACAG
ATCCATTCGATTAGTGAACGGATCGGCACTGCGTGCGCCAATTCTGCAGACAAATGGCAGTATTCATCCA
CAATTTTAAAAGAAAAGGGGGGATTGGGGGGTACAGTGCAGGGGAAAGAATAGTAGACATAATAGCAACA
GACATACAAACTAAAGAATTACAAAAACAAATTACAAAAATTCAAAATTTTCGGGTTTATTACAGGGACA
GCAGAGATCCAGTTTGGTTAATTAATAACTTCGTATAGCATACATTATACGAAGTTATTAAAAAAAAAGC
ACCGACTCGGTGCCACTTTTTCAAGTTGATAACGGACTAGCCTTATTTTAACTTGCTATTTCTAGCTCTA
AAACACTCATCCATCCTTGTGCGGCGGTGTTTCGTCCTTTCCACAAGATATATAAAGCCAAGAAATCGAA
ATACTTTCAAGTTACGGTAAGCATATGATAGTCCATTTTAAAACATAATTTTAAAACTGCAAACTACCCA
AGAAATTATTACTTTCTACGTCACGTATTTTGTACTAATATCTTTGTGTTTACAGTCAAATTAATTCCAA
TTATCTCTCTAACAGCCTTGTATCGTATATGCAAATATGAAGGAATCATGGGAAATAGGCCCTCTTAATT
AATTAACCCGTGTCGGCTCCAGATCTGGCCTCCGCGCCGGGTTTTGGCGCCTCCCGCGGGCGCCCCCCTC
CTCACGGCGAGCGCTGCCACGTCAGACGAAGGGCGCAGCGAGCGTCCTGATCCTTCCGCCCGGACGCTCA
GGACAGCGGCCCGCTGCTCATAAGACTCGGCCTTAGAACCCCAGTATCAGCAGAAGGACATTTTAGGACG
GGACTTGGGTGACTCTAGGGCACTGGTTTTCTTTCCAGAGAGCGGAACAGGCGAGGAAAAGTAGTCCCTT
CTCGGCGATTCTGCGGAGGGATCTCCGTGGGGCGGTGAACGCCGATGATTATATAAGGACGCGCCGGGTG
TGGCACAGCTAGTTCCGTCGCAGCCGGGATTTGGGTCGCGGTTCTTGTTTGTGGATCGCTGTGATCGTCA
CTTGGTGAGTAGCGGGCTGCTGGGCTGGCCGGGGCTTTCGTGGCCGCCGGGCCGCTCGGTGGGACGGAAG
CGTGTGGAGAGACCGCCAAGGGCTGTAGTCTGGGTCCGCGAGCAAGGTTGCCCTGAACTGGGGGTTGGGG
GGAGCGCAGCAAAATGGCGGCTGTTCCCGAGTCTTGAATGGAAGACGCTTGTGAGGCGGGCTGTGAGGTC
GTTGAAACAAGGTGGGGGGCATGGTGGGCGGCAAGAACCCAAGGTCTTGAGGCCTTCGCTAATGCGGGAA
AGCTCTTATTCGGGTGAGATGGGCTGGGGCACCATCTGGGGACCCTGACGTGAAGTTTGTCACTGACTGG
AGAACTCGGTTTGTCGTCTGTTGCGGGGGCGGCAGTTATGGCGGTGCCGTTGGGCAGTGCACCCGTACCT
TTGGGAGCGCGCGCCCTCGTCGTGTCGTGACGTCACCCGTTCTGTTGGCTTATAATGCAGGGTGGGGCCA
CCTGCCGGTAGGTGTGCGGTAGGCTTTTCTCCGTCGCAGGACGCAGGGTTCGGGCCTAGGGTAGGCTCTC
CTGAATCGACAGGCGCCGGACCTCTGGTGAGGGGAGGGATAAGTGAGGCGTCAGTTTCTTTGGTCGGTTT
TATGTACCTATCTTCTTAAGTAGCTGAAGCTCCGGTTTTGAACTATGCGCTCGGGGTTGGCGAGTGTGTT
TTGTGAAGTTTTTTAGGCACCTTTTGAAATGTAATCATTTGGGTCAATATGTAATTTTCAGTGTTAGACT
AGTAAATTGTCCGCTAAATTCTGGCCGTTTTTGGCTTTTTTGTTAGACGAAGCTTGGGCTGCAGGTCGAC
TCTAGAATGGATAGCACTGAGAACGTCATCAAGCCCTTCATGCGCTTCAAGGTGCACATGGAGGGCTCCG
TGAACGGCCACGAGTTCGAGATCGAGGGCGAGGGCGAGGGCAAGCCCTACGAGGGCACCCAGACCGCCAA
GCTGCAGGTGACCAAGGGCGGCCCCCTGCCCTTCGCCTGGGACATCCTGTCCCCCCAGTTCCAGTACGGC
TCCAAGGTGTACGTGAAGCACCCCGCCGACATCCCCGACTACAAGAAGCTGTCCTTCCCCGAGGGCTTCA
AGTGGGAGCGCGTGATGAACTTCGAGGACGGCGGCGTGGTGACCGTGACCCAGGACTCCTCCCTGCAGGA
CGGCACCTTCATCTACCACGTGAAGTTCATCGGCGTGAACTTCCCCTCCGACGGCCCCGTAATGCAGAAG
AAGACTCTGGGCTGGGAGCCCTCCACCGAGCGCCTGTACCCCCGCGACGGCGTGCTGAAGGGCGAGATCC
ACAAGGCGCTGAAGCTGAAGGGCGGCGGCCACTACCTGGTGGAGTTCAAGTCAATCTACATGGCCAAGAA
GCCCGTGAAGCTGCCCGGCTACTACTACGTGGACTCCAAGCTGGACATCACCTCCCACAACGAGGACTAC
ACCGTGGTGGAGCAGTACGAGCGCGCCGAGGCCCGCCACCACCTGTTCCAGGGATCCGGCGCAACAAACT
TCTCTCTGCTGAAACAAGCCGGAGATGTCGAAGAGAATCCTGGACCGAAGACCTTCAACATCTCTCAGCA
GGATCTGGAGCTGGTGGAGGTCGCCACTGAGAAGATCACCATGCTCTATGAGGACAACAAGCACCATGTC
GGGGCGGCCATCAGGACCAAGACTGGGGAGATCATCTCTGCTGTCCACATTGAGGCCTACATTGGCAGGG
TCACTGTCTGTGCTGAAGCCATTGCCATTGGGTCTGCTGTGAGCAACGGGCAGAAGGACTTTGACACCAT
TGTGGCTGTCAGGCACCCCTACTCTGATGAGGTGGACAGATCCATCAGGGTGGTCAGCCCCTGTGGCATG
TGCAGAGAGCTCATCTCTGACTATGCTCCTGACTGCTTTGTGCTCATTGAGATGAATGGCAAGCTGGTCA
AAACCACCATTGAGGAACTCATCCCCCTCAAGTACACCAGGAACTAAAGTTGATAATAGATAACTTCGTA
TAGCATACATTATACGAAGTTATGAATTCGATATCAAGCTTATCGATAATCAACCTCTGGATTACAAAAT
TTGTGAAAGATTGACTGGTATTCTTAACTATGTTGCTCCTTTTACGCTATGTGGATACGCTGCTTTAATG
CCTTTGTATCATGCTATTGCTTCCCGTATGGCTTTCATTTTCTCCTCCTTGTATAAATCCTGGTTGCTGT
CTCTTTATGAGGAGTTGTGGCCCGTTGTCAGGCAACGTGGCGTGGTGTGCACTGTGTTTGCTGACGCAAC
CCCCACTGGTTGGGGCATTGCCACCACCTGTCAGCTCCTTTCCGGGACTTTCGCTTTCCCCCTCCCTATT
GCCACGGCGGAACTCATCGCCGCCTGCCTTGCCCGCTGCTGGACAGGGGCTCGGCTGTTGGGCACTGACA
ATTCCGTGGTGTTGTCGGGGAAATCATCGTCCTTTCCTTGGCTGCTCGCCTGTGTTGCCACCTGGATTCT
GCGCGGGACGTCCTTCTGCTACGTCCCTTCGGCCCTCAATCCAGCGGACCTTCCTTCCCGCGGCCTGCTG
CCGGCTCTGCGGCCTCTTCCGCGTCTTCGCCTTCGCCCTCAGACGAGTCGGATCTCCCTTTGGGCCGCCT
CCCCGCATCGATACCGTCGACCTCGAGACCTAGAAAAACATGGAGCAATCACAAGTAGCAATACAGCAGC
TACCAATGCTGATTGTGCCTGGCTAGAAGCACAAGAGGAGGAGGAGGTGGGTTTTCCAGTCACACCTCAG
GTACCTTTAAGACCAATGACTTACAAGGCAGCTGTAGATCTTAGCCACTTTTTAAAAGAAAAGGGGGGAC
TGGAAGGGCTAATTCACTCCCAACGAAGACAAGATATCCTTGATCTGTGGATCTACCACACACAAGGCTA
CTTCCCTGATTGGCAGAACTACACACCAGGGCCAGGGATCAGATATCCACTGACCTTTGGATGGTGCTAC
AAGCTAGTACCAGTTGAGCAAGAGAAGGTAGAAGAAGCCAATGAAGGAGAGAACACCCGCTTGTTACACC
CTGTGAGCCTGCATGGGATGGATGACCCGGAGAGAGAAGTATTAGAGTGGAGGTTTGACAGCCGCCTAGC
ATTTCATCACATGGCCCGAGAGCTGCATCCGGACTGTACTGGGTCTCTCTGGTTAGACCAGATCTGAGCC
TGGGAGCTCTCTGGCTAACTAGGGAACCCACTGCTTAAGCCTCAATAAAGCTTGCCTTGAGTGCTTCAAG
TAGTGTGTGCCCGTCTGTTGTGTGACTCTGGTAACTAGAGATCCCTCAGACCCTTTTAGTCAGTGTGGAA
AATCTCTAGCAGGGCCCGTTTAAACCCGCTGATCAGCCTCGACTGTGCCTTCTAGTTGCCAGCCATCTGT
TGTTTGCCCCTCCCCCGTGCCTTCCTTGACCCTGGAAGGTGCCACTCCCACTGTCCTTTCCTAATAAAAT
GAGGAAATTGCATCGCATTGTCTGAGTAGGTGTCATTCTATTCTGGGGGGTGGGGTGGGGCAGGACAGCA
AGGGGGAGGATTGGGAAGACAATAGCAGGCATGCTGGGGATGCGGTGGGCTCTATGGCTTCTGAGGCGGA
AAGAACCAGCTGGGGCTCTAGGGGGTATCCCC
[124 nt withheld, positions 6963-7086]
C
[91 nt withheld, positions 7088-7178]
A
[49 nt withheld, positions 7180-7228]
CCTTTGACGTTGGAGTCCACGTTCTTT
[37 nt withheld, positions 7256-7292]
ACCCTATCTCGGTCTATTCTTTTGATTTATAAGGGATTTTGCCGATTTCGGCCTATTGGTTAAAAAATGA
GCTGATTTAACAAAAATTTAACGCGAATTAATTCTGTGGAATGTGTGTCAGTTAGGGTGTGGAAAGTCCC
CAGGCTCCCCAGCAGGCAGAAGTATGCAAAGCATGCATCTCAATTAGTCAGCAACCAGGTGTGGAAAGTC
CCCAGGCTCCCCAGCAGGCAGAAGTATGCAAAGCATGCATCTCAATTAGTCAGCAACCATAGTCCCGCCC
CTAACTCCGCCCATCCCGCCCCTAACTCCGCCCAGTTCCGCCCATTCTCCGCCCCATGGCTGACTAATTT
TTTTTATTTATGCAGAGGCCGAGGCCGCCTCTGCCTCTGAGCTATTCCAGAAGTAGTGAGGAGGCTTTTT
TGGAGGCCTAGGCTTTTGCAAAAAGCTCCCGGGAGCTTGTATATCCATTTTCGGATCTGATCAGCACGTG
TTGACAATTAATCATCGGCATAGTATATCGGCATAGTATAATACGACAAGGTGAGGAACTAAACCATGGC
CAAGTTGACCAGTGCCGTTCCGGTGCTCACCGCGCGCGACGTCGCCGGAGCGGTCGAGTTCTGGACCGAC
CGGCTCGGGTTCTCCCGGGACTTCGTGGAGGACGACTTCGCCGGTGTGGTCCGGGACGACGTGACCCTGT
TCATCAGCGCGGTCCAGGACCAGGTGGTGCCGGACAACACCCTGGCCTGGGTGTGGGTGCGCGGCCTGGA
CGAGCTGTACGCCGAGTGGTCGGAGGTCGTGTCCACGAACTTCCGGGACGCCTCCGGGCCGGCCATGACC
GAGATCGGCGAGCAGCCGTGGGGGCGGGAGTTCGCCCTGCGCGACCCGGCCGGCAACTGCGTGCACTTCG
TGGCCGAGGAGCAGGACTGACACGTGCTACGAGATTTCGATTCCACCGCCGCCTTCTATGAAAGGTTGGG
CTTCGGAATCGTTTTCCGGGACGCCGGCTGGATGATCCTCCAGCGCGGGGATCTCATGCTGGAGTTCTTC
GCCCACCCCAACTTGTTTATTGCAGCTTATAATGGTTACAAATAAAGCAATAGCATCACAAATTTCACAA
ATAAAGCATTTTTTTCACTGCATTCTAGTTGTGGTTTGTCCAAACTCATCAATGTATCTTATCATGTCTG
TATACCGTCGACCTCTAGCTAGAGCTTGGCGTAATCATGGTCATAGCTGTTTCCTGTGTGAAATTGTTAT
CCGCTCACAATTCCACACAACATACGAGCCGGAAGCATAAAGTGTAAAGCCTGGGGTGCCTAATGAGTGA
GCTAACTCACATTAATTGCGTTGCGCTCACTGCCCGCTTTCCAGTCGGGAAACCTGTCGTGCCAGCTGCA
TTAATGAATCGGCCAACGCGCGGGGAGAGGCGGTTTGCGTATTGGGCGCTCTTCCGCTTCCTCGCTCACT
GACTCGCTGCGCTCGGTCGTTCGGCTGCGGCGAGCGGTATCAGCTCACTCAAAGGCGGTAATACGGTTAT
CCACAGAATCAGGGGATAACGCAGGAAAGAACATGTGAGCAAAAGGCCAGCAAAAGGCCAGGAACCGTAA
AAAGGCCGCGTTGCTGGCGTTTTTCCATAGGCTCCGCCCCCCTGACGAGCATCACAAAAATCGACGCTCA
AGTCAGAGGTGGCGAAACCCGACAGGACTATAAAGATACCAGGCGTTTCCCCCTGGAAGCTCCCTCGTGC
GCTCTCCTGTTCCGACCCTGCCGCTTACCGGATACCTGTCCGCCTTTCTCCCTTCGGGAAGCGTGGCGCT
TTCTCATAGCTCACGCTGTAGGTATCTCAGTTCGGTGTAGGTCGTTCGCTCCAAGCTGGGCTGTGTGCAC
GAACCCCCCGTTCAGCCCGACCGCTGCGCCTTATCCGGTAACTATCGTCTTGAGTCCAACCCGGTAAGAC
ACGACTTATCGCCACTGGCAGCAGCCACTGGTAACAGGATTAGCAGAGCGAGGTATGTAGGCGGTGCTAC
AGAGTTCTTGAAGTGGTGGCCTAACTACGGCTACACTAGAAGAACAGTATTTGGTATCTGCGCTCTGCTG
AAGCCAGTTACCTTCGGAAAAAGAGTTGGTAGCTCTTGATCCGGCAAACAAACCACCGCTGGTAGCGGTG
GTTTTTTTGTTTGCAAGCAGCAGATTACGCGCAGAAAAAAAGGATCTCAAGAAGATCCTTTGATCTTTTC
TACGGGGTCTGACGCTCAGTGGAACGAAAACTCACGTTAAGGGATTTTGGTCATGAGATTATCAAAAAGG
ATCTTCACCTAGATCCTTTTAAATTAAAAATGAAGTTTTAAATCAATCTAAAGTATATATGAGTAAACTT
GGTCTGACAGTTACCAATGCTTAATCAGTGAGGCACCTATCTCAGCGATCTGTCTATTTCGTTCATCCAT
AGTTGCCTGACTCCCCGTCGTGTAGATAACTACGATACGGGAGGGCTTACCATCTGGCCCCAGTGCTGCA
ATGATACCGCGAGACCCACGCTCACCGGCTCCAGATTTATCAGCAATAAACCAGCCAGCCGGAAGGGCCG
AGCGCAGAAGTGGTCCTGCAACTTTATCCGCCTCCATCCAGTCTATTAATTGTTGCCGGGAAGCTAGAGT
AAGTAGTTCGCCAGTTAATAGTTTGCGCAACGTTGTTGCCATTGCTACAGGCATCGTGGTGTCACGCTCG
TCGTTTGGTATGGCTTCATTCAGCTCCGGTTCCCAACGATCAAGGCGAGTTACATGATCCCCCATGTTGT
GCAAAAAAGCGGTTAGCTCCTTCGGTCCTCCGATCGTTGTCAGAAGTAAGTTGGCCGCAGTGTTATCACT
CATGGTTATGGCAGCACTGCATAATTCTCTTACTGTCATGCCATCCGTAAGATGCTTTTCTGTGACTGGT
GAGTACTCAACCAAGTCATTCTGAGAATAGTGTATGCGGCGACCGAGTTGCTCTTGCCCGGCGTCAATAC
GGGATAATACCGCGCCACATAGCAGAACTTTAAAAGTGCTCATCATTGGAAAACGTTCTTCGGGGCGAAA
ACTCTCAAGGATCTTACCGCTGTTGAGATCCAGTTCGATGTAACCCACTCGTGCACCCAACTGATCTTCA
GCATCTTTTACTTTCACCAGCGTTTCTGGGTGAGCAAAAACAGGAAGGCAAAATGCCGCAAAAAAGGGAA
TAAGGGCGACACGGAAATGTTGAATACTCATACTCTTCCTTTTTCAATATTATTGAAGCATTTATCAGGG
TTATTGTCTCATGAGCGGATACATATTTGAATGTATTTAGAAAAATAAACAAATAGGGGTTCCGCGCACA
TTTCCCCGAAAAGTGCCACCTGACGTCGACGGATCGGGAGATCTCCCGATCCCCTATGGTGCACTCTCAG
TACAATCTGCTCTGATGCCGCATAGTTAAGCCAGTATCTGCTCCCTGCTTGTGTGTTGGAGGTCGCTGAG
TAGTGCGCGA
